Addgene plasmid #69618: pAAV-EF1a-flex-TVA
Purpose: Express recepter TVA for envA with AAV
Depositing lab: Naoshige Uchida. Depositing organization: Harvard University. Publication: Dopamine neurons projecting to the posterior striatum form an anatomically distinct subclass. Menegas W, Bergan JF, Ogawa SK, Isogai Y, Umadevi Venkataraju K, Osten P, Uchida N, Watabe-Uchida M. Elife. 2015 Aug 31;4. doi: 10.7554/eLife.10032. PubMed 26322384.
Backbone
  Vector backbone: pAAV
  Backbone manufacturer: Stratagene
  Backbone size w/o insert (bp): 5604
  Total vector size (bp): 6780
  Vector type: Mammalian Expression, AAV, Cre/Lox
Growth in bacteria
  Bacterial resistance: Ampicillin, 100 μg/mL
  Growth temperature: 37°C
  Growth strain: Stbl3
  Copy number: High Copy
Gene/Insert
  Gene/Insert name: Avian sarcoma and leukemia virus receptor 950 (alt name: TVA950)
  Species: Synthetic; quail
  Insert size (bp): 1145
  GenBank ID: AY531260.1
  Entrez Gene: CD320 (a.k.a. TVA)
  Promoter: EF1a
  Tag / fusion protein: FLAG (C terminal on insert)
  Cloning method: Restriction Enzyme; 5′ cloning site HindIII (destroyed during cloning); 3′ cloning site SpeI (destroyed during cloning)
  Sequencing primers: 5′ EF1a forward
Resource information
  A portion of this plasmid was derived from a plasmid made by: John A. T. Young
Terms and licenses: Academic/Nonprofit Terms; Industry Terms: Not Available to Industry
How to cite: pAAV-EF1a-flex-TVA was a gift from Naoshige Uchida (Addgene plasmid # 69618 ; http://n2t.net/addgene:69618 ; RRID:Addgene_69618)
