[The description below was written by a language model from this plasmid's Addgene catalogue record and the feature table of its GenBank file.]
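Description:
pAAV-EF1a-flex-TVA is an adeno-associated virus transfer plasmid built on the Stratagene pAAV backbone for Cre-dependent expression of the avian receptor TVA in mammalian cells. It is maintained in E. coli through a high-copy ColE1/pUC-type origin with ampicillin selection (AmpR, beta-lactamase), and it also carries an f1 phage origin. Two AAV2 inverted terminal repeats flank the expression cassette and define the segment that is packaged into recombinant AAV particles.

Between the ITRs, the human EF-1-alpha promoter with its intron A drives a FLEX (double-floxed inverted) cassette, followed by a WPRE to enhance transcript expression and a human growth hormone polyadenylation signal. The cassette holds the TVA950 coding sequence (avian sarcoma and leukosis virus receptor, listed as quail-derived/synthetic) with a C-terminal FLAG tag. The FLAG tag is annotated on the complement strand, so the open reading frame sits in antisense orientation relative to the promoter. It is bracketed by paired lox2272 and loxP sites in opposing orientations. Cre recombinase inverts the insert and then excises one site of each pair, locking it in the sense orientation, so TVA is made only in Cre-expressing cells.

TVA is the receptor for the EnvA envelope protein, so the vector renders genetically defined cells susceptible to EnvA-pseudotyped viruses, an approach commonly used for cell-type-specific neural circuit tracing. The associated publication concerns dopamine neuron projections.

The records disagree on size. The catalogue lists a 6780 bp total and a 1145 bp insert, whereas the full sequence record is 6082 bp with only about 450 bp between the inner lox sites and no annotated TVA CDS. The second, partial record covers only the lox-flanked region in reverse orientation.
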