LOCUS       Exported 6082 bp ds-DNA circular SYN 12-MAY-2021
DEFINITION  Express recepter TVA for envA with AAV.
ACCESSION   .
VERSION     .
KEYWORDS    pAAV-EF1a-flex-TVA
SOURCE      synthetic DNA construct
  ORGANISM  synthetic DNA construct
REFERENCE   1 (bases 1 to 6082)
  AUTHORS   Menegas W, Bergan JF, Ogawa SK, Isogai Y, Umadevi Venkataraju K,
            Osten P, Uchida N, Watabe-Uchida M
  TITLE     Dopamine neurons projecting to the posterior striatum form an
            anatomically distinct subclass.
  JOURNAL   Elife. 2015 Aug 31;4. doi: 10.7554/eLife.10032.
  PUBMED    26322384
REFERENCE   2 (bases 1 to 6082)
  AUTHORS   .
  TITLE     Direct Submission
  JOURNAL   Exported May 12, 2021 from SnapGene Server 1.1.58
            http://www.snapgene.com
FEATURES             Location/Qualifiers
     source          1..6082
                     /organism="synthetic DNA construct"
                     /mol_type="other DNA"
     repeat_region   1..141
                     /label=AAV2 ITR
                     /note="inverted terminal repeat of adeno-associated virus
                     serotype 2"
     repeat_region   12..141
                     /label=AAV2 ITR
     promoter        242..1419
                     /label=EF-1-alpha promoter
                     /note="strong constitutive promoter for human elongation
                     factor EF-1-alpha"
     intron          473..1410
                     /label=EF-1-alpha intron A
                     /note="intron upstream of the start codon of human
                     EF-1-alpha"
     primer_bind     1367..1387
                     /label=EF1a-F
                     /note="Human elongation factor-1a promoter, forward primer"
     protein_bind    1450..1483
                     /label=lox2272
                     /bound_moiety="Cre recombinase"
                     /note="Cre-mediated recombination occurs in the 8-bp core
                     sequence (GGATACTT). lox2272 sites are compatible with each
                     other, but incompatible with loxP or loxN sites (Lee and
                     Saito, 1988)."
     protein_bind    1534..1567
                     /label=loxP
                     /bound_moiety="Cre recombinase"
                     /note="Cre-mediated recombination occurs in the 8-bp core
                     sequence (GCATACAT)."
     CDS             complement(1587..1610)
                     /codon_start=1
                     /product="FLAG(R) epitope tag, followed by an enterokinase
                     cleavage site"
                     /label=FLAG
                     /translation="DYKDDDDK"
     protein_bind    complement(2067..2100)
                     /label=lox2272
                     /bound_moiety="Cre recombinase"
                     /note="Cre-mediated recombination occurs in the 8-bp core
                     sequence (GGATACTT). lox2272 sites are compatible with each
                     other, but incompatible with loxP or loxN sites (Lee and
                     Saito, 1988)."
     protein_bind    complement(2151..2184)
                     /label=loxP
                     /bound_moiety="Cre recombinase"
                     /note="Cre-mediated recombination occurs in the 8-bp core
                     sequence (GCATACAT)."
     misc_feature    2209..2797
                     /label=WPRE
                     /note="woodchuck hepatitis virus posttranscriptional
                     regulatory element"
     primer_bind     complement(2262..2282)
                     /label=WPRE-R
                     /note="WPRE, reverse primer"
     CDS             complement(2680..2691)
                     /codon_start=1
                     /product="Factor Xa recognition and cleavage site"
                     /label=Factor Xa site
                     /translation="IEGR"
     polyA_signal    2829..3305
                     /label=hGH poly(A) signal
                     /note="human growth hormone polyadenylation signal"
     primer_bind     complement(3028..3047)
                     /label=hGH-PA-R
                     /note="Human growth hormone terminator, reverse primer"
     repeat_region   3345..3485
                     /label=AAV2 ITR
                     /note="inverted terminal repeat of adeno-associated virus
                     serotype 2"
     repeat_region   3345..3474
                     /label=AAV2 ITR
     rep_origin      3560..4015
                     /direction=RIGHT
                     /label=f1 ori
                     /note="f1 bacteriophage origin of replication; arrow
                     indicates direction of (+) strand synthesis"
     primer_bind     complement(3647..3666)
                     /label=F1ori-R
                     /note="F1 origin, reverse primer"
     primer_bind     3857..3878
                     /label=F1ori-F
                     /note="F1 origin, forward primer"
     primer_bind     complement(4032..4051)
                     /label=pRS-marker
                     /note="pRS vectors, use to sequence yeast selectable
                     marker"
     primer_bind     4151..4173
                     /label=pGEX 3'
                     /note="pGEX vectors, reverse primer"
     primer_bind     complement(4211..4229)
                     /label=pBRforEco
                     /note="pBR322 vectors, upsteam of EcoRI site, forward
                     primer"
     promoter        4297..4401
                     /gene="bla"
                     /label=AmpR promoter
     CDS             4402..5262
                     /codon_start=1
                     /gene="bla"
                     /product="beta-lactamase"
                     /label=AmpR
                     /note="confers resistance to ampicillin, carbenicillin, and
                     related antibiotics"
                     /translation="MSIQHFRVALIPFFAAFCLPVFAHPETLVKVKDAEDQLGARVGYI
                     ELDLNSGKILESFRPEERFPMMSTFKVLLCGAVLSRIDAGQEQLGRRIHYSQNDLVEYS
                     PVTEKHLTDGMTVRELCSAAITMSDNTAANLLLTTIGGPKELTAFLHNMGDHVTRLDRW
                     EPELNEAIPNDERDTTMPVAMATTLRKLLTGELLTLASRQQLIDWMEADKVAGPLLRSA
                     LPAGWFIADKSGAGERGSRGIIAALGPDGKPSRIVVIYTTGSQATMDERNRQIAEIGAS
                     LIKHW"
     primer_bind     complement(4620..4639)
                     /label=Amp-R
                     /note="Ampicillin resistance gene, reverse primer"
     rep_origin      5433..6021
                     /direction=RIGHT
                     /label=ori
                     /note="high-copy-number ColE1/pMB1/pBR322/pUC origin of
                     replication"
     primer_bind     5922..5941
                     /label=pBR322ori-F
                     /note="pBR322 origin, forward primer"
ORIGIN
        1 cctgcaggca gctgcgcgct cgctcgctca ctgaggccgc ccgggcaaag cccgggcgtc
       61 gggcgacctt tggtcgcccg gcctcagtga gcgagcgagc gcgcagagag ggagtggcca
      121 actccatcac taggggttcc tgcggccgca cgcgtaagct ttgcaaagat ggataaagtt
      181 ttaaacagag aggaatcttt gcagctaatg gaccttctag gtcttgaaag gagtgggaat
      241 tggctccggt gcccgtcagt gggcagagcg cacatcgccc acagtccccg agaagttggg
      301 gggaggggtc ggcaattgaa ccggtgccta gagaaggtgg cgcggggtaa actgggaaag
      361 tgatgtcgtg tactggctcc gcctttttcc cgagggtggg ggagaaccgt atataagtgc
      421 agtagtcgcc gtgaacgttc tttttcgcaa cgggtttgcc gccagaacac aggtaagtgc
      481 cgtgtgtggt tcccgcgggc ctggcctctt tacgggttat ggcccttgcg tgccttgaat
      541 tacttccact ggctgcagta cgtgattctt gatcccgagc ttcgggttgg aagtgggtgg
      601 gagagttcga ggccttgcgc ttaaggagcc ccttcgcctc gtgcttgagt tgaggcctgg
      661 cctgggcgct ggggccgccg cgtgcgaatc tggtggcacc ttcgcgcctg tctcgctgct
      721 ttcgataagt ctctagccat ttaaaatttt tgatgacctg ctgcgacgct ttttttctgg
      781 caagatagtc ttgtaaatgc gggccaagat ctgcacactg gtatttcggt ttttggggcc
      841 gcgggcggcg acggggcccg tgcgtcccag cgcacatgtt cggcgaggcg gggcctgcga
      901 gcgcggccac cgagaatcgg acgggggtag tctcaagctg gccggcctgc tctggtgcct
      961 ggcctcgcgc cgccgtgtat cgccccgccc tgggcggcaa ggctggcccg gtcggcacca
     1021 gttgcgtgag cggaaagatg gccgcttccc ggccctgctg cagggagctc aaaatggagg
     1081 acgcggcgct cgggagagcg ggcgggtgag tcacccacac aaaggaaaag ggcctttccg
     1141 tcctcagccg tcgcttcatg tgactccacg gagtaccggg cgccgtccag gcacctcgat
     1201 tagttctcga gcttttggag tacgtcgtct ttaggttggg gggaggggtt ttatgcgatg
     1261 gagtttcccc acactgagtg ggtggagact gaagttaggc cagcttggca cttgatgtaa
     1321 ttctccttgg aatttgccct ttttgagttt ggatcttggt tcattctcaa gcctcagaca
     1381 gtggttcaaa gtttttttct tccatttcag gtgtcgtgag gtaccggatc ctctagagtc
     1441 gactccggaa taacttcgta taggatactt tatacgaagt tatgcagaat ggtagctgga
     1501 ttgtagctgc tattagcaat atgaaacctc ttaataactt cgtatagcat acattatacg
     1561 aagttatggc gcgctagtgg atcctacttg tcgtcgtcgt ccttgtagtc cttggatgcg
     1621 ctttcaagac tgaagatgtc agacctgctt tttgctttgg acttccccca tgcagcgata
     1681 ccacccacag ctaccaggca gcacaggagc actgcagtga tcagcatcca catgcggccg
     1741 tgattcctgg ctggcagagc acgtccagga gcaggggcag tgggagcctc tgtgccgttg
     1801 tccgtgggca ccgcggggat cgcgctggtc ccgcagcccc actcgtcccg cccgtcgtcg
     1861 cagtcggggt gtccgtcgca cagccagtcc tgcgggtaac actccccgtg ggcaccgggc
     1921 ggctccgagc agcggaactg accggggggg caacgggaca aagaaccgtt accggacccg
     1981 ttaccggtca cgttaccggg cagcagcagc agcagcagcg cgggcagcag ccgcgccatg
     2041 tcggtaccac cacatcaagc tctagcataa cttcgtataa agtatcctat acgaagttat
     2101 ttgccttaac ccagaaatta tcactgttat tctttagaat ggtgcaaaga ataacttcgt
     2161 ataatgtatg ctatacgaag ttatgaattc gatatcaagc ttatcgataa tcaacctctg
     2221 gattacaaaa tttgtgaaag attgactggt attcttaact atgttgctcc ttttacgcta
     2281 tgtggatacg ctgctttaat gcctttgtat catgctattg cttcccgtat ggctttcatt
     2341 ttctcctcct tgtataaatc ctggttgctg tctctttatg aggagttgtg gcccgttgtc
     2401 aggcaacgtg gcgtggtgtg cactgtgttt gctgacgcaa cccccactgg ttggggcatt
     2461 gccaccacct gtcagctcct ttccgggact ttcgctttcc ccctccctat tgccacggcg
     2521 gaactcatcg ccgcctgcct tgcccgctgc tggacagggg ctcggctgtt gggcactgac
     2581 aattccgtgg tgttgtcggg gaaatcatcg tcctttcctt ggctgctcgc ctatgttgcc
     2641 acctggattc tgcgcgggac gtccttctgc tacgtccctt cggccctcaa tccagcggac
     2701 cttccttccc gcggcctgct gccggctctg cggcctcttc cgcgtcttcg ccttcgccct
     2761 cagacgagtc ggatctccct ttgggccgcc tccccgcatc gataccgagc gctgctcgag
     2821 agatctacgg gtggcatccc tgtgacccct ccccagtgcc tctcctggcc ctggaagttg
     2881 ccactccagt gcccaccagc cttgtcctaa taaaattaag ttgcatcatt ttgtctgact
     2941 aggtgtcctt ctataatatt atggggtgga ggggggtggt atggagcaag gggcaagttg
     3001 ggaagacaac ctgtagggcc tgcggggtct attgggaacc aagctggagt gcagtggcac
     3061 aatcttggct cactgcaatc tccgcctcct gggttcaagc gattctcctg cctcagcctc
     3121 ccgagttgtt gggattccag gcatgcatga ccaggctcag ctaatttttg tttttttggt
     3181 agagacgggg tttcaccata ttggccaggc tggtctccaa ctcctaatct caggtgatct
     3241 acccaccttg gcctcccaaa ttgctgggat tacaggcgtg aaccactgct cccttccctg
     3301 tccttctgat tttgtaggta accacgtgcg gaccgagcgg ccgcaggaac ccctagtgat
     3361 ggagttggcc actccctctc tgcgcgctcg ctcgctcact gaggccgggc gaccaaaggt
     3421 cgcccgacgc ccgggctttg cccgggcggc ctcagtgagc gagcgagcgc gcagctgcct
     3481 gcaggggcgc ctgatgcggt attttctcct tacgcatctg tgcggtattt cacaccgcat
     3541 annnnnnnnn nnnnnnnnnn nnnnnnnnnn nnnnnnnnnn nnnnnnnnnn nnnnnnnnnn
     3601 nnnnnnnnnn nnnnnnnnnn nnnnnnnnnn nnnnnnnnnn nnnnnnnnnn nnnnnnnnnn
     3661 nnnnnnnnnn nnnnnnnnnn nnncnnnnnn nnnnnnnnnn nnnnnnnnnn nnnnnnnnnn
     3721 nnnnnnnnnn nnnnnnnnnn nnnnnnnnnn nnnnnnnnnn nnnnnnnnnn nnnnnnnnnn
     3781 nnnnnnnnnn nnnnnnnnnn nnnnnnnnnn nnnnnnnnnn nnnnnccttt gacgttggag
     3841 tccacgttct ttaatagtgg actcttgttc caaactggaa caacactcaa ccctatctcg
     3901 ggctattctt ttgatttata agggattttg ccgatttcgg cctattggtt aaaaaatgag
     3961 ctgatttaac aaaaatttaa cgcgaatttt aacaaaatat taacgtttac aattttatgg
     4021 tgcactctca gtacaatctg ctctgatgcc gcatagttaa gccagccccg acacccgcca
     4081 acacccgctg acgcgccctg acgggcttgt ctgctcccgg catccgctta cagacaagct
     4141 gtgaccgtct ccgggagctg catgtgtcag aggttttcac cgtcatcacc gaaacgcgcg
     4201 agacgaaagg gcctcgtgat acgcctattt ttataggtta atgtcatgat aataatggtt
     4261 tcttagacgt caggtggcac ttttcgggga aatgtgcgcg gaacccctat ttgtttattt
     4321 ttctaaatac attcaaatat gtatccgctc atgagacaat aaccctgata aatgcttcaa
     4381 taatattgaa aaaggaagag tatgagtatt caacatttcc gtgtcgccct tattcccttt
     4441 tttgcggcat tttgccttcc tgtttttgct cacccagaaa cgctggtgaa agtaaaagat
     4501 gctgaagatc agttgggtgc acgagtgggt tacatcgaac tggatctcaa cagcggtaag
     4561 atccttgaga gttttcgccc cgaagaacgt tttccaatga tgagcacttt taaagttctg
     4621 ctatgtggcg cggtattatc ccgtattgac gccgggcaag agcaactcgg tcgccgcata
     4681 cactattctc agaatgactt ggttgagtac tcaccagtca cagaaaagca tcttacggat
     4741 ggcatgacag taagagaatt atgcagtgct gccataacca tgagtgataa cactgcggcc
     4801 aacttacttc tgacaacgat cggaggaccg aaggagctaa ccgctttttt gcacaacatg
     4861 ggggatcatg taactcgcct tgatcgttgg gaaccggagc tgaatgaagc cataccaaac
     4921 gacgagcgtg acaccacgat gcctgtagca atggcaacaa cgttgcgcaa actattaact
     4981 ggcgaactac ttactctagc ttcccggcaa caattaatag actggatgga ggcggataaa
     5041 gttgcaggac cacttctgcg ctcggccctt ccggctggct ggtttattgc tgataaatct
     5101 ggagccggtg agcgtgggtc tcgcggtatc attgcagcac tggggccaga tggtaagccc
     5161 tcccgtatcg tagttatcta cacgacgggg agtcaggcaa ctatggatga acgaaataga
     5221 cagatcgctg agataggtgc ctcactgatt aagcattggt aactgtcaga ccaagtttac
     5281 tcatatatac tttagattga tttaaaactt catttttaat ttaaaaggat ctaggtgaag
     5341 atcctttttg ataatctcat gaccaaaatc ccttaacgtg agttttcgtt ccactgagcg
     5401 tcagaccccg tagaaaagat caaaggatct tcttgagatc ctttttttct gcgcgtaatc
     5461 tgctgcttgc aaacaaaaaa accaccgcta ccagcggtgg tttgtttgcc ggatcaagag
     5521 ctaccaactc tttttccgaa ggtaactggc ttcagcagag cgcagatacc aaatactgtc
     5581 cttctagtgt agccgtagtt aggccaccac ttcaagaact ctgtagcacc gcctacatac
     5641 ctcgctctgc taatcctgtt accagtggct gctgccagtg gcgataagtc gtgtcttacc
     5701 gggttggact caagacgata gttaccggat aaggcgcagc ggtcgggctg aacggggggt
     5761 tcgtgcacac agcccagctt ggagcgaacg acctacaccg aactgagata cctacagcgt
     5821 gagctatgag aaagcgccac gcttcccgaa gggagaaagg cggacaggta tccggtaagc
     5881 ggcagggtcg gaacaggaga gcgcacgagg gagcttccag ggggaaacgc ctggtatctt
     5941 tatagtcctg tcgggtttcg ccacctctga cttgagcgtc gatttttgtg atgctcgtca
     6001 ggggggcgga gcctatggaa aaacgccagc aacgcggcct ttttacggtt cctggccttt
     6061 tgctggcctt ttgctcacat gt
//
