LOCUS       Exported 1079 bp ds-DNA linear SYN 27-MAY-2021
DEFINITION  Express recepter TVA for envA with AAV.
ACCESSION   .
VERSION     .
KEYWORDS    pAAV-EF1a-flex-TVA
SOURCE      synthetic DNA construct
  ORGANISM  synthetic DNA construct
REFERENCE   1 (bases 1 to 1079)
  AUTHORS   Menegas W, Bergan JF, Ogawa SK, Isogai Y, Umadevi Venkataraju K,
            Osten P, Uchida N, Watabe-Uchida M
  TITLE     Dopamine neurons projecting to the posterior striatum form an
            anatomically distinct subclass.
  JOURNAL   Elife. 2015 Aug 31;4. doi: 10.7554/eLife.10032.
  PUBMED    26322384
REFERENCE   2 (bases 1 to 1079)
  AUTHORS   .
  TITLE     Direct Submission
  JOURNAL   Exported May 27, 2021 from SnapGene Server 1.1.58
            http://www.snapgene.com
FEATURES             Location/Qualifiers
     source          1..1079
                     /organism="synthetic DNA construct"
                     /mol_type="other DNA"
     protein_bind    50..83
                     /label=loxP
                     /bound_moiety="Cre recombinase"
                     /note="Cre-mediated recombination occurs in the 8-bp core
                     sequence (GCATACAT)."
     protein_bind    134..167
                     /label=lox2272
                     /bound_moiety="Cre recombinase"
                     /note="Cre-mediated recombination occurs in the 8-bp core
                     sequence (GGATACTT). lox2272 sites are compatible with each
                     other, but incompatible with loxP or loxN sites (Lee and
                     Saito, 1988)."
     CDS             624..647
                     /codon_start=1
                     /product="FLAG(R) epitope tag, followed by an enterokinase
                     cleavage site"
                     /label=FLAG
                     /translation="DYKDDDDK"
     protein_bind    complement(667..700)
                     /label=loxP
                     /bound_moiety="Cre recombinase"
                     /note="Cre-mediated recombination occurs in the 8-bp core
                     sequence (GCATACAT)."
     protein_bind    complement(751..784)
                     /label=lox2272
                     /bound_moiety="Cre recombinase"
                     /note="Cre-mediated recombination occurs in the 8-bp core
                     sequence (GGATACTT). lox2272 sites are compatible with each
                     other, but incompatible with loxP or loxN sites (Lee and
                     Saito, 1988)."
     intron          824..1027
                     /label=EF-1-alpha intron A
                     /note="truncated intron upstream of the start codon of
                     human EF-1-alpha"
     primer_bind     complement(847..867)
                     /label=EF1a-F
                     /note="Human elongation factor-1a promoter, forward primer"
ORIGIN
        1 caattttgta atccagaggt tgattatcga taagcttgat atcgaattca taacttcgta
       61 tagcatacat tatacgaagt tattctttgc accattctaa agaataacag tgataatttc
      121 tgggttaagg caaataactt cgtataggat actttatacg aagttatgct agagcttgat
      181 gtggtggtac cgacatggcg cggctgctgc ccgcgctgct gctgctgctg ctgcccggta
      241 acgtgaccgg taacgggtcc ggtaacggtt ctttgtcccg ttgccccccc ggtcagttcc
      301 gctgctcgga gccgcccggt gcccacgggg agtgttaccc gcaggactgg ctgtgcgacg
      361 gacaccccga ctgcgacgac gggcgggacg agtggggctg cgggaccagc gcgatccccg
      421 cggtgcccac ggacaacggc acagaggctc ccactgcccc tgctcctgga cgtgctctgc
      481 cagccaggaa tcacggccgc atgtggatgc tgatcactgc agtgctcctg tgctgcctgg
      541 tagctgtggg tggtatcgct gcatggggga agtccaaagc aaaaagcagg tctgacatct
      601 tcagtcttga aagcgcatcc aaggactaca aggacgacga cgacaagtag gatccactag
      661 cgcgccataa cttcgtataa tgtatgctat acgaagttat taagaggttt catattgcta
      721 atagcagcta caatccagct accattctgc ataacttcgt ataaagtatc ctatacgaag
      781 ttattccgga gtcgactcta gaggatccgg tacctcacga cacctgaaat ggaagaaaaa
      841 aactttgaac cactgtctga ggcttgagaa tgaaccaaga tccaaactca aaaagggcaa
      901 attccaagga gaattacatc aagtgccaag ctggcctaac ttcagtctcc acccactcag
      961 tgtggggaaa ctccatcgca taaaacccct ccccccaacc taaagacgac gtactccaaa
     1021 agctcgagaa ctaatcgagg tgcctggacg gcgcccggta ctccgtggag tcacatgaa
//
