>Addgene plasmid #69618 | pAAV-EF1a-flex-TVA | addgene partial sequence | sequence record 125034 | EF1a-F 5'-TCAAGCCTCAGACAGTGGTTC-3'
TGAGGTACCGGATCCTCTAGAGTCGACTCCGGAATAACTTCGTATAGGATACTTTATACGAAGTTATGCA
GAATGGTAGCTGGATTGTAGCTGCTATTAGCAATATGAAACCTCTTAATAACTTCGTATAGCATACATTA
TACGAAGTTATGGCGCGCTAGTGGATCCTACTTGTCGTCGTCGTCCTTGTAGTCCTTGGATGCGCTTTCA
AGACTGAAGATGTCAGACCTGCTTTTTGCTTTGGACTTCCCCCATGCAGCGATACCACCCACAGCTACCA
GGCAGCACAGGAGCACTGCAGTGATCAGCATCCACATGCGGCCGTGATTCCTGGCTGGCAGAGCACGTCC
AGGAGCAGGGGCAGTGGGAGCCTCTGTGCCGTTGTCCGTGGGCACCGCGGGGATCGCGCTGGTCCCGCAG
CCCCACTCGTCCCGCCCGTCGTCGCAGTCGGGGTGTCCGTCGCACAGCCAGTCCTGCGGGTAACACTCCC
CGTGGGCACCGGGCGGCTCCGAGCAGCGGAACTGACCGGGGGGGCAACGGGACAAAGAACCGTTACCGGA
CCCGTTACCGGTCACGTTACCGGGCAGCAGCAGCAGCAGCAGCGCGGGCAGCAGCCGCGCCATGTCGGTA
CCACCACATCAAGCTCTAGCATAACTTCGTATAAAGTATCCTATACGAAGTTATTTGCCTTAACCCAGAA
ATTATCACTGTTATTCTTTAGAATGGTGCAAAGAATAACTTCGTATAATGTATGCTATACGAAGTTATGA
ATTCGATATCAAGCTTATCGATAATCAACCTCTGGATTACAAAATTTGTGAAAGATTGACTGGTATTCTT
AACTATGTTGCTCCTTTTACGCTATGTGGATACGCTGCTTTAATGCCTTTGTATCATGCTATTGCTTCCC
GTATGGCTTTCATTTTCTCCTCCTTGTATAAATCCTGGTTGCTGTCTCTTTATGAGGAGTTGTGGCCCGT
TGTCAGGCAACGTGGCGTGGTGTGCACTGTGTTTGCTGACGCAACCCCCACTGGTTGGGGCATTGCCACC
ACCTGTCAGCTCCTTTCCGGGACTTTCGCTTTCCCCCTCCCTATTGCCACGGCGGAA
